Addgene plasmid #160292: SGyA
Purpose: Drives expression of Cas9 and a TdTomato fluorescent marker
Depositing lab: Omar Akbari. Depositing organization: University of California, San Diego (UCSD). Publication: Exploiting a Y chromosome-linked Cas9 for sex selection and gene drive. Gamez S, Chaverra-Rodriguez D, Buchman A, Kandul NP, Mendez-Sanchez SC, Bennett JB, Sanchez C HM, Yang T, Antoshechkin I, Duque JE, Papathanos PA, Marshall JM, Akbari OS. Nat Commun. 2021 Dec 10;12(1):7202. doi: 10.1038/s41467-021-27333-1. PubMed 34893590.
Backbone
  Vector backbone: attB
  Backbone size w/o insert (bp): 5000
  Total vector size (bp): 16663
  Vector type: Insect Expression
Growth in bacteria
  Bacterial resistance: Ampicillin, 100 μg/mL
  Growth temperature: 37°C
  Growth strain: DH5alpha
  Copy number: High Copy
Gene/Insert 1
  Gene/Insert name: Vas promoter (alt name: Vasa promoter)
  Species: D. melanogaster (fly)
  Insert size (bp): 2241
  Cloning method: Gateway Cloning
  Sequencing primers: 5′ Unknown
Gene/Insert 2
  Gene/Insert name: hSpCas9 (alt name: Cas9)
  Insert size (bp): 5043
  Tag / fusion protein: T2A GFP (C terminal on insert)
  Cloning method: Gateway Cloning
  Sequencing primers: 5′ Unknown
Gene/Insert 3
  Gene/Insert name: tdTomato (alt name: tdTomato)
  Cloning method: Gateway Cloning
  Sequencing primers: 5′ Unknown
Gene/Insert 4
  Gene/Insert name: CTCF insulator (alt name: CTCF insulator)
  Insert size (bp): 308
  Cloning method: Gateway Cloning
  Sequencing primers: 5′ Unknown
Gene/Insert 5
  Gene/Insert name: Gypsy insulator (alt name: Gypsy insulator)
  Insert size (bp): 432
  Cloning method: Gateway Cloning
  Sequencing primers: 5′ Unknown
Gene/Insert 6
  Gene/Insert name: Left homology arm Y chromosome
  Species: D. melanogaster (fly)
  Insert size (bp): 811
  Cloning method: Gateway Cloning
  Sequencing primers: 5′ Unknown
Gene/Insert 7
  Gene/Insert name: Right homology arm Y chromosome
  Insert size (bp): 813
  Cloning method: Gateway Cloning
  Sequencing primers: 5′ Unknown
Terms and licenses: Academic/Nonprofit Terms; Industry Terms: Not Available to Industry
How to cite: SGyA was a gift from Omar Akbari (Addgene plasmid # 160292 ; http://n2t.net/addgene:160292 ; RRID:Addgene_160292)
