[The description below was written by a language model from this plasmid's Addgene catalogue record and pLannotate feature annotations shown in this document.]
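Description:
SGyA is a roughly 16.7 kb insect-expression plasmid designed as a homology-directed repair donor for placing a germline Cas9 cassette on the Drosophila melanogaster Y chromosome. It is propagated in E. coli at high copy from a ColE1/pUC-type origin and selected with ampicillin through the bla gene. The catalogue names the backbone "attB", whereas the feature tables annotate a phage φC31 attP site downstream of the marker cassette. Such a site would serve as a docking point for later integrase-mediated insertion. The two sequence records (depositor and repository NGS) differ by only a few bases and give the same annotation.

The payload is flanked by left and right Y-chromosome homology arms of about 0.8 kb each, which are listed in the catalogue but not picked up by the automated annotation. Between them, a 2.2 kb vasa promoter drives human-codon-optimised Streptococcus pyogenes Cas9 carrying a nucleoplasmin NLS. Cas9 is linked through a T2A peptide to EGFP, so the nuclease and a green reporter come from one transcript in the germline. The TfIIS match just upstream probably reflects genomic sequence included in the vasa promoter fragment. The short baculovirus (AcMNPV) gene fragments likely represent regulatory or 3′ sequences carried over from earlier vectors.

A separate tdTomato cassette with an SV40 polyadenylation signal provides the transgenesis marker. Only an hsp70 minimal promoter fragment is annotated ahead of it, and the record does not state any enhancer. Gypsy and CTCF insulators are included to shield the cassettes from chromatin position effects. The associated work used Y-linked Cas9 for sex selection and gene drive studies.
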