Features (pLannotate 1.2.2; 26 found; start..end, strand, type, name):
     95..683     -  rep_origin     ori: high-copy-number ColE1/pMB1/pBR322/pUC origin of replication
    854..1714    -  CDS            AmpR: β-lactamase; bla; confers resistance to ampicillin, carbenicillin, and related antibiotics
   1715..1819    -  promoter       AmpR promoter: bla
   1914..1949    +  CDS            rop (fragment): Rop protein, which maintains plasmids at low copy number; rop
   2051..2150    +  misc_feature   bom (fragment): basis of mobility region from pBR322
   2156..2310    -  CDS            lacZα (fragment): LacZα fragment of β-galactosidase; lacZ fragment
   2314..2766    -  CDS            LEF-9 (fragment): LEF9_NPVAC - Experimental evidence at protein level: Swiss-Prot protein existence level 1. Component of the viral DNA-dependent RNA polymerase which is composed of four equimolar subunits of LEF-4, LEF-8, LEF-9, and p47. Plays an essential role in late and very late gene expression. From Autographa californica nuclear polyhedrosis virus (AcMNPV).
   2793..2996    +  CDS            FP (fragment): FP25_NPVAC - Experimental evidence at protein level: Swiss-Prot protein existence level 1. From Autographa californica nuclear polyhedrosis virus (AcMNPV).
   4593..5023    +  protein_bind   gypsy insulator: chromatin insulator from Drosophila Su(Hw), CP190, and Mod(mdg4)67.2
   5025..5963    -  CDS            TfIIS: TFS2_DROME - Also known as DmSII. Experimental evidence at transcript level: Swiss-Prot protein existence level 2. Necessary for efficient RNA polymerase II transcription elongation past template-encoded arresting sites. The arresting sites in DNA have the property of trapping a certain fraction of elongating RNA polymerases that pass through, resulting in locked ternary complexes. Cleavage of the nascent transcript by S-II allows the resumption of elongation from the new 3'-terminus. From Drosophila melanogaster (Fruit fly).
   6855..6872    -  CDS            ORF603 (fragment): baculovirus ORF603 protein
   7397..8998    +  CDS            Cas9(N): N-terminal portion of Streptococcus pyogenes Cas9 (Zetsche et al., 2015)
   8999..11497   +  CDS            Cas9(C): C-terminal portion of Streptococcus pyogenes Cas9 (Zetsche et al., 2015)
  11498..11545   +  CDS            nucleoplasmin NLS: bipartite nuclear localization signal from nucleoplasmin
  11600..12319   +  CDS            EGFP: the original enhanced GFP (Yang et al., 1996) mammalian codon-optimized
  12347..13012   -  CDS            P74 (fragment): PIF0_NPVAC - Experimental evidence at protein level: Swiss-Prot protein existence level 1. Plays an essential role for oral infectivity of occlusion- derived virus (ODV) and functions also in host midgut attachment and fusion by binding to a specific host receptor. From Autographa californica nuclear polyhedrosis virus (AcMNPV).
  13108..13230   +  promoter       hsp70 promoter (fragment): Drosophila melanogaster hsp70Bb promoter
  13274..14701   +  CDS            tdTomato: tdTomato is a basic (constitutively fluorescent) orange fluorescent protein published in 2004, derived from Discosoma sp.. It is reported to be a somewhat slowly-maturing tandem dimer with low acid sensitivity.
  14720..14803   +  CDS            large T antigen (fragment): large T antigen from SV40 (simian virus 40)
  14826..14947   +  polyA_signal   SV40 poly(A) signal: SV40 polyadenylation signal
  15025..15124   +  protein_bind   phage φC31 attP: attachment site of phage φC31 phage φC31 integrase
  16378..16400   -  protein_bind   lac operator (fragment): The lac repressor binds to the lac operator to inhibit transcription in E. coli. This inhibition can be relieved by adding lactose or isopropyl-β-D-thiogalactopyranoside (IPTG). lac repressor encoded by lacI
  16404..16434   -  promoter       lac promoter: promoter for the E. coli lac operon
  16449..16470   -  protein_bind   CAP binding site: CAP binding activates transcription in the presence of cAMP. E. coli catabolite activator protein
  16483..16575   -  CDS            lacI (fragment): lac repressor; lacI; The lac repressor binds to the lac operator to inhibit transcription in E. coli. This inhibition can be relieved by adding lactose or isopropyl-β-D-thiogalactopyranoside (IPTG).
  16577..16663   -  rep_origin     RSF ori (fragment): Plasmids containing the RSF 1030 origin of replication can be propagated in E. coli cells that contain additional plasmids with compatible origins.
>Addgene plasmid #160292 | SGyA | depositor full sequence | sequence record 310410 | SGyA sequence 16663 bps
TATCCACAGAATCAGGGGATAACGCAGGAAAGAACATGTGAGCAAAAGGCCAGCAAAAGGCCAGGAACCG
TAAAAAGGCCGCGTTGCTGGCGTTTTTCCATAGGCTCCGCCCCCCTGACGAGCATCACAAAAATCGACGC
TCAAGTCAGAGGTGGCGAAACCCGACAGGACTATAAAGATACCAGGCGTTTCCCCCTGGAAGCTCCCTCG
TGCGCTCTCCTGTTCCGACCCTGCCGCTTACCGGATACCTGTCCGCCTTTCTCCCTTCGGGAAGCGTGGC
GCTTTCTCAATGCTCACGCTGTAGGTATCTCAGTTCGGTGTAGGTCGTTCGCTCCAAGCTGGGCTGTGTG
CACGAACCCCCCGTTCAGCCCGACCGCTGCGCCTTATCCGGTAACTATCGTCTTGAGTCCAACCCGGTAA
GACACGACTTATCGCCACTGGCAGCAGCCACTGGTAACAGGATTAGCAGAGCGAGGTATGTAGGCGGTGC
TACAGAGTTCTTGAAGTGGTGGCCTAACTACGGCTACACTAGAAGGACAGTATTTGGTATCTGCGCTCTG
CTGAAGCCAGTTACCTTCGGAAAAAGAGTTGGTAGCTCTTGATCCGGCAAACAAACCACCGCTGGTAGCG
GTGGTTTTTTTGTTTGCAAGCAGCAGATTACGCGCAGAAAAAAAGGATCTCAAGAAGATCCTTTGATCTT
TTCTACGGGGTCTGACGCTCAGTGGAACGAAAACTCACGTTAAGGGATTTTGGTCATGAGATTATCAAAA
AGGATCTTCACCTAGATCCTTTTAAATTAAAAATGAAGTTTTAAATCAATCTAAAGTATATATGAGTAAA
CTTGGTCTGACAGTTACCAATGCTTAATCAGTGAGGCACCTATCTCAGCGATCTGTCTATTTCGTTCATC
CATAGTTGCCTGACTCCCCGTCGTGTAGATAACTACGATACGGGAGGGCTTACCATCTGGCCCCAGTGCT
GCAATGATACCGCGAGACCCACGCTCACCGGCTCCAGATTTATCAGCAATAAACCAGCCAGCCGGAAGGG
CCGAGCGCAGAAGTGGTCCTGCAACTTTATCCGCCTCCATCCAGTCTATTAATTGTTGCCGGGAAGCTAG
AGTAAGTAGTTCGCCAGTTAATAGTTTGCGCAACGTTGTTGCCATTGCTACAGGCATCGTGGTGTCACGC
TCGTCGTTTGGTATGGCTTCATTCAGCTCCGGTTCCCAACGATCAAGGCGAGTTACATGATCCCCCATGT
TGTGCAAAAAAGCGGTTAGCTCCTTCGGTCCTCCGATCGTTGTCAGAAGTAAGTTGGCCGCAGTGTTATC
ACTCATGGTTATGGCAGCACTGCATAATTCTCTTACTGTCATGCCATCCGTAAGATGCTTTTCTGTGACT
GGTGAGTACTCAACCAAGTCATTCTGAGAATAGTGTATGCGGCGACCGAGTTGCTCTTGCCCGGCGTCAA
TACGGGATAATACCGCGCCACATAGCAGAACTTTAAAAGTGCTCATCATTGGAAAACGTTCTTCGGGGCG
AAAACTCTCAAGGATCTTACCGCTGTTGAGATCCAGTTCGATGTAACCCACTCGTGCACCCAACTGATCT
TCAGCATCTTTTACTTTCACCAGCGTTTCTGGGTGAGCAAAAACAGGAAGGCAAAATGCCGCAAAAAAGG
GAATAAGGGCGACACGGAAATGTTGAATACTCATACTCTTCCTTTTTCAATATTATTGAAGCATTTATCA
GGGTTATTGTCTCATGAGCGGATACATATTTGAATGTATTTAGAAAAATAAACAAATAGGGGTTCCGCGC
ACATTTCCCCGAAAAGTGCCACCTGACGTCTAAGAAACCATTATTATCATGACATTAACCTATAAAAATA
GGCGTATCACGAGGCCCTTTCGTCTCGCGCGTTTCGGTGATGACGGTGAAAACCTCTGACACATGCAGCT
CCCGGAGACGGTCACAGCTTGTCTGTAAGCGGATGCCGGGAGCAGACAAGCCCGTCAGGGCGCGTCAGCG
GGTGTTGGCGGGTGTCGGGGCTGGCTTAACTATGCGGCATCAGAGCAGATTGTACTGAGAGTGCACCATA
TGCGGTGTGAAATACCGCACAGATGCGTAAGGAGAAAATACCGCATCAGGCGCCATTCGCCATTCAGGCT
GCGCAACTGTTGGGAAGGGCGATCGGTGCGGGCCTCTTCGCTATTACGCCAGCTGGCGAAAGGGGGATGT
GCTGCAAGGCGATTAAGTTGGGTAACGCCAGGGTTTTCCCAGTCACGACGTTGTAAAACGACGGCCAGTG
CCAAGCTTTGTTTAAAATATAACAAAATTGTGATCCCACAAAATGAAGTGGGGCAAAATCAAATAATTAA
CTAGTGTCCGTAAACTTGTTGGTCTTCAACTTTTTGAGGAACACGTTGGACGGCAAATCGTGACTATAAC
ACAAGTTGATTTAATAATTTTAGCCAACACGTCGGGCTGCGTGTTTTTTGCGCTCTGTGTACACGTTGAT
TAACTGGTCGATTAAATAATTTAATTTTTGGTTCTTCTTTAAATCTGTGATGAAATTTTTTAAAATAACT
TTAAATTCTTCATTGGTAAAAAATGCCACGTTTTGCAACTTGTGAGGGTCTAATATGAGGTCAAACTCAG
TAGGAGTTTTATCCAAAAAAGAAAACATGATTACGTCTGTACACGAACGCGTATTAACGCAGAGTGCAAA
GTATAAGAGGGTTAAAAAATATATTTTACGCACCATATACGCATCGGGTTGATATCGTTAATATGGATCA
ATTTGAACAGTTGATTAACGTGTCTCTGCTCAAGTCTTTGATCAAAACGCAAATCGACGAAAATGTGTCG
GACAATATCAAGTCGATGAGCGAAAAACTAAAAAGGCTAGAATACGACAATCTCACAGACAGCGTTGAGA
TATACGGTATTCACGACAGCAGGCTGAATAATAAAAAAATTAGAAACTATTATTTAACCCTAGAAAGATA
ATCATATTGTGACGTACGTTAAAGATAATCATGCGTAAAATTGACGCATGTGTTTTATCGGTCTGTATAT
CGAGGTTTATTTATTAATTTGAATAGATATTAAGTTTTATTATATTTACACTTACATACTAATAATAAAT
TCAACAAACAATTTATTTATGTTTATTTATTTATTAAAAAAAAACAAAAACTCAAAATTTCTTCTATAAA
GTAACAAAACTTTTAAACATTCTCTCTTTTACAAAAATAAACTTATTTTGTACTTTAAAAACAGTCATGT
TGTATTATAAAATAAGTAATTAGCTTAACTTATACATAATAGAAACAAATTATACTTATTAGTCAGTCAG
AAACAACTTTGGCACATATCAATATTATGCTCTCGACAAATAACTTTTTTGCATTTTTTGCACGATGCAT
TTGCCTTTCGCCTTATTTTAGAGGGGCAGTAAGTACAGTAAGTACGTTTTTTCATTACTGGCTCTTCAGT
ACTGTCATCTGATGTACCAGGCACTTCATTTGGCAAAATATTAGAGATATTATCGCGCAAATATCTCTTC
AAAGTAGGAGCTTCTAAACGCTTACGCATAAACGATGACGTCAGGCTCATGTAAAGGTTTCTCATAAATT
TTTTGCGACTTTGAACCTTTTCTCCCTTGCTACTGACATTATGGCTGTATATAATAAAAGAATTTATGCA
GGCAATGTTTATCATTCCGTACAATAATGCCATAGGCCACCTATTCGTCTTCCTACTGCAGGTGTACCTC
GCCCAGTTGGTCCTATTGGTTGAGGGCCTACACGGTCGCTCGATGTGTTGTAGTTGGTGCAAAAGATGAA
AGATTACCGGACAGTGACCAGATGAGAGTTCTGGAAGTGCCTCAGCTGTAATCATTGATTGGGATATCCT
TTTTGTGATGGCAAAGTCAATCAAATCTGGAAGCTTCATGGGATCTGCTGGCCATTATGTAGGCGCTCCC
GGGGAAACATAGTTAAGTTTGTGTTGCGGTTTGATGATTGCGTTGTACAGCAACAAACCTTTCACCAAAC
GAGTGAAAAGTGTTGTGAATTTTTTTCTCCAACGCCAACGCTTAACTATACTCTATAACTACTCATTCAC
CAAAATCTATTTGCTCTATCCATAAACTAGTTCTTTCCAAGTAACTTAATCTCCCGAATCGTAATTTCTC
ACTCGAACTATGGCGCGCATAGTTGTGCTTAAGGTTGGAGGTGAGGTGTTTTGTAGATGCCCGAAGTCCA
CCTGTGGCTTGTTCGGTGACAAAAACTGATCTGATTCTATATTCTAGCTCTGGTCTCAATTAGACCTCCG
CTCAGAGAAGTAAATAGGAAATAGTGTCTTAAATGCTACATTTGTAAGTGTTAATTCATAAGTGCTGCGT
CGCACTTATTCCGAATTGCTGTGTTGCCTACTCTTGAGTGGATCGATTCTTTGCTGAGTCGTTCTCCTAT
TACATAGTCCGGAGGAGTAGGGGTTTCCTGTCCAAATGTCATGTTAACGGCCGTTCGCTGAACGGTCGTT
GTGTGGCCTAATTAAATCCGTTGTTTACATTTTGTTTAAACTTGGCCACGTAATAAGTGTGCGTTGAATT
TATTCGCAAAAACATTGCATATTTTCGGCAAAGTAAAATTTTGTTGCATACCTTATCAAAAAATAAGTGC
TGCATACTTTTTAGAGAAACCAAATAATTTTTTATTGCATACCCGTTTTTAATAAAATACATTGCATACC
CTCTTTTAATAAAAAATATTGCATACTTTGACGAAACAAATTTTCGTTGCATACCCAATAAAAGATTATT
ATATTGCATACCCGTTTTTAATAAAATACATTGCATACCCTCTTTTAATAAAAAATATTGCATACGTTGA
CGAAACAAATTTTCGTTGCATACCCAATAAAAGATTATTATATTGCATACCTTTTCTTGCCATACCATTT
AGCCGATCAATTGTGCTCGGCAACAGTATATTTGTGGTGTGCCAACCAACAACGGCGCGCCTGCAGCTGG
TTGTAGGTGCAGTTGCGCTTCTTGCACTTGGCGCACTTGAGGAGATCGGTCTTGGTGCCCTGCACGGTGG
CCAGCTGGGCATCGTTGATGGCCTCCTTGACGAACTTCTCGCGCAGCTTCTTCATCTCGTCGCTGGCCAT
CTCCTCCGGCGTCATTTTGGCCAGCTGCTTGGCAGTGACGGCGCCGCACATAAAGTTGCCGCGCAATCCA
GGATTCTTGGGGTCCTTCAGATTGGCCACGCGTGACCTAATGCGATTCTTGTACTTCATATCCGTGTTAT
TGAACTCGGAGTAAATGGCATCCTCCAGTTCGGCGGCCATTTCCTCCGGCTCACCGCATCCCTCGGGCAC
TTCGCCAATCTTCAGTGCGGTGGCCAGCATTTCGCGGCATTTGATGCGGACCGCATCTGTCATGCCACCG
GAGGGAAACGAGGTCTGTGACGAGGATGTCGAGCCTTTCTTCTCTTTATCCTTGGATGAGCTGGATGAAC
TGGACTTATCCTTGCCGGAGATTGACGACGACGACTTGGCGGCACTGGTGGACTTCGAGGCACTGCTGTT
GTTGGAGGAGCCCTCCTTAGCGGAGCTGTTGTTCGGTGTGGTTGGCGCCGGGCTGGCGAGGAATCGTTTC
CAGTTCTTGATCAGCGTCTTGGCCAGAGCGATCACCTCGTCGTCCTTGCTACTCTTGCGCAGCTCGTTTA
CGGTCATGCCGATGCGCGTTTTGGTCAGAATGTCGAGATTGATGTTAAGCGTTTGCAGGGCCTTCAGCAG
GTCCAGAGCCTGATCCTGTCCCTGTACGGTGGATATATGTATATTTGTGACATGATGCGCGGCACGTTAG
CTAATCCCGATACTTACTGTGCCGTCGCTGGCCATCTTGCTCATCTTCTTTTGGATTCGAAACACTTCCT
CCTCCACGCTCATTTTGGCCCACTTAATTTGATCAGAGGTTAGGTTAACTGGCGTCGGCTGTCGGCTTTA
ATCGGTGCTGCGGGTCTGCGACAGTTGTTTATGCGGAAGCCGGGCTATTTCTTTTTTTCCCTCCAATAAA
TGTTGTTTACTATTTTTTTCGTTTCTGTATTCGCAGAACAAGTTGACAGAACACCCTAACGCGTTTTAGT
GTTACCGGGCGGTGGCTTGTCAAGAAATACCTTCCCATGGCTAATACAATTCCCAACTGGAAGTAGTTTG
GGTTTCAGAAGTCAACAGTGTTACCGTATTTTAATGTACATCTGGCTTTTAAGCGAGTACACACACATAG
CATTGCGATGTTTTTTAAACTTGCACTGCTTGCAAGCAGGGGTCCACTGTATTTCAATGAAAGAACAGCG
TGTTGGGCGTTTTTGAATTATACTAATTACCTTCAATAACAATTCCCTATATATCACTTAGTTTTAATAA
ATAAATCGTTTGAGTGTGGTCTAGAGATGATTTATTATGATGAAGTGCGGTTGTTGGGGACAAGCGGGAT
ACGTCTGCGGGTCAAATCGGCGGTGGGACATAGTGAGAGGGCAACGGCTCCAAAACCAAGCGTTGCGAAC
AATCACCAACGCGCCCTGGTACGCGAGAAATGTTGATATCGCACATGACCTCAGCATCCACCTTCAGTTT
GAGAACAAATTAAATCAGGCACATACCAGACAACCAGGAGAACACTGAGGAGGCGTCATCAAAGATATCT
TTGGACACGTGGCATAAACAAGCCAAACTATTATCTAATCAATATTTTTATACAAATTTTGTATGTTTCC
ATGTTATCTTCGTTGCTCCTGTTAGTTACTACGTTTCATAGCCCTTAAATTGGTTGCTTAACGTAAAATA
AAATTATATTGTATAAAAATAAAGAGGAATTCACCTATAACAAACGAAAAAGTAAATAAATAAGAACTTC
CCCATGTTAAAAATGCCACCACCATCTTTACATATAAGTATGTACATATGAATGAATCACTTAGGTTGCT
TGAATATTACAATTTCATTAATAGCTAAATCACATTTGATGTGTTAGTGGAAAACGGCTATATATATAAA
TTATCGAAATTGTGAATATCGAATTGCGATAGCACAATGGGAAATTCCACCACTAGATTTTTGGTACTTT
TAACAGATCCTTTTCGGTTTTGCGTTGCGCGAAGTGATCTGAACTTATCAAAGTTTGTAAGGTAATACAT
AAAGTGAAAAAGAATTAATTTGCTCTTGAAAGGCAGGCCAAATTAAAAAAAAAATATCAATTCGAGATGG
ACTATAAGGACCACGACGGAGACTACAAGGATCATGATATTGATTACAAAGACGATGACGATAAGATGGC
CCCAAAGAAGAAGCGGAAGGTCGGTATCCACGGAGTCCCAGCAGCCGACAAGAAGTACAGCATCGGCCTG
GACATCGGCACCAACTCTGTGGGCTGGGCCGTGATCACCGACGAGTACAAGGTGCCCAGCAAGAAATTCA
AGGTGCTGGGCAACACCGACCGGCACAGCATCAAGAAGAACCTGATCGGAGCCCTGCTGTTCGACAGCGG
CGAAACAGCCGAGGCCACCCGGCTGAAGAGAACCGCCAGAAGAAGATACACCAGACGGAAGAACCGGATC
TGCTATCTGCAAGAGATCTTCAGCAACGAGATGGCCAAGGTGGACGACAGCTTCTTCCACAGACTGGAAG
AGTCCTTCCTGGTGGAAGAGGATAAGAAGCACGAGCGGCACCCCATCTTCGGCAACATCGTGGACGAGGT
GGCCTACCACGAGAAGTACCCCACCATCTACCACCTGAGAAAGAAACTGGTGGACAGCACCGACAAGGCC
GACCTGCGGCTGATCTATCTGGCCCTGGCCCACATGATCAAGTTCCGGGGCCACTTCCTGATCGAGGGCG
ACCTGAACCCCGACAACAGCGACGTGGACAAGCTGTTCATCCAGCTGGTGCAGACCTACAACCAGCTGTT
CGAGGAAAACCCCATCAACGCCAGCGGCGTGGACGCCAAGGCCATCCTGTCTGCCAGACTGAGCAAGAGC
AGACGGCTGGAAAATCTGATCGCCCAGCTGCCCGGCGAGAAGAAGAATGGCCTGTTCGGAAACCTGATTG
CCCTGAGCCTGGGCCTGACCCCCAACTTCAAGAGCAACTTCGACCTGGCCGAGGATGCCAAACTGCAGCT
GAGCAAGGACACCTACGACGACGACCTGGACAACCTGCTGGCCCAGATCGGCGACCAGTACGCCGACCTG
TTTCTGGCCGCCAAGAACCTGTCCGACGCCATCCTGCTGAGCGACATCCTGAGAGTGAACACCGAGATCA
CCAAGGCCCCCCTGAGCGCCTCTATGATCAAGAGATACGACGAGCACCACCAGGACCTGACCCTGCTGAA
AGCTCTCGTGCGGCAGCAGCTGCCTGAGAAGTACAAAGAGATTTTCTTCGACCAGAGCAAGAACGGCTAC
GCCGGCTACATTGACGGCGGAGCCAGCCAGGAAGAGTTCTACAAGTTCATCAAGCCCATCCTGGAAAAGA
TGGACGGCACCGAGGAACTGCTCGTGAAGCTGAACAGAGAGGACCTGCTGCGGAAGCAGCGGACCTTCGA
CAACGGCAGCATCCCCCACCAGATCCACCTGGGAGAGCTGCACGCCATTCTGCGGCGGCAGGAAGATTTT
TACCCATTCCTGAAGGACAACCGGGAAAAGATCGAGAAGATCCTGACCTTCCGCATCCCCTACTACGTGG
GCCCTCTGGCCAGGGGAAACAGCAGATTCGCCTGGATGACCAGAAAGAGCGAGGAAACCATCACCCCCTG
GAACTTCGAGGAAGTGGTGGACAAGGGCGCTTCCGCCCAGAGCTTCATCGAGCGGATGACCAACTTCGAT
AAGAACCTGCCCAACGAGAAGGTGCTGCCCAAGCACAGCCTGCTGTACGAGTACTTCACCGTGTATAACG
AGCTGACCAAAGTGAAATACGTGACCGAGGGAATGAGAAAGCCCGCCTTCCTGAGCGGCGAGCAGAAAAA
GGCCATCGTGGACCTGCTGTTCAAGACCAACCGGAAAGTGACCGTGAAGCAGCTGAAAGAGGACTACTTC
AAGAAAATCGAGTGCTTCGACTCCGTGGAAATCTCCGGCGTGGAAGATCGGTTCAACGCCTCCCTGGGCA
CATACCACGATCTGCTGAAAATTATCAAGGACAAGGACTTCCTGGACAATGAGGAAAACGAGGACATTCT
GGAAGATATCGTGCTGACCCTGACACTGTTTGAGGACAGAGAGATGATCGAGGAACGGCTGAAAACCTAT
GCCCACCTGTTCGACGACAAAGTGATGAAGCAGCTGAAGCGGCGGAGATACACCGGCTGGGGCAGGCTGA
GCCGGAAGCTGATCAACGGCATCCGGGACAAGCAGTCCGGCAAGACAATCCTGGATTTCCTGAAGTCCGA
CGGCTTCGCCAACAGAAACTTCATGCAGCTGATCCACGACGACAGCCTGACCTTTAAAGAGGACATCCAG
AAAGCCCAGGTGTCCGGCCAGGGCGATAGCCTGCACGAGCACATTGCCAATCTGGCCGGCAGCCCCGCCA
TTAAGAAGGGCATCCTGCAGACAGTGAAGGTGGTGGACGAGCTCGTGAAAGTGATGGGCCGGCACAAGCC
CGAGAACATCGTGATCGAAATGGCCAGAGAGAACCAGACCACCCAGAAGGGACAGAAGAACAGCCGCGAG
AGAATGAAGCGGATCGAAGAGGGCATCAAAGAGCTGGGCAGCCAGATCCTGAAAGAACACCCCGTGGAAA
ACACCCAGCTGCAGAACGAGAAGCTGTACCTGTACTACCTGCAGAATGGGCGGGATATGTACGTGGACCA
GGAACTGGACATCAACCGGCTGTCCGACTACGATGTGGACCATATCGTGCCTCAGAGCTTTCTGAAGGAC
GACTCCATCGACAACAAGGTGCTGACCAGAAGCGACAAGAACCGGGGCAAGAGCGACAACGTGCCCTCCG
AAGAGGTCGTGAAGAAGATGAAGAACTACTGGCGGCAGCTGCTGAACGCCAAGCTGATTACCCAGAGAAA
GTTCGACAATCTGACCAAGGCCGAGAGAGGCGGCCTGAGCGAACTGGATAAGGCCGGCTTCATCAAGAGA
CAGCTGGTGGAAACCCGGCAGATCACAAAGCACGTGGCACAGATCCTGGACTCCCGGATGAACACTAAGT
ACGACGAGAATGACAAGCTGATCCGGGAAGTGAAAGTGATCACCCTGAAGTCCAAGCTGGTGTCCGATTT
CCGGAAGGATTTCCAGTTTTACAAAGTGCGCGAGATCAACAACTACCACCACGCCCACGACGCCTACCTG
AACGCCGTCGTGGGAACCGCCCTGATCAAAAAGTACCCTAAGCTGGAAAGCGAGTTCGTGTACGGCGACT
ACAAGGTGTACGACGTGCGGAAGATGATCGCCAAGAGCGAGCAGGAAATCGGCAAGGCTACCGCCAAGTA
CTTCTTCTACAGCAACATCATGAACTTTTTCAAGACCGAGATTACCCTGGCCAACGGCGAGATCCGGAAG
CGGCCTCTGATCGAGACAAACGGCGAAACCGGGGAGATCGTGTGGGATAAGGGCCGGGATTTTGCCACCG
TGCGGAAAGTGCTGAGCATGCCCCAAGTGAATATCGTGAAAAAGACCGAGGTGCAGACAGGCGGCTTCAG
CAAAGAGTCTATCCTGCCCAAGAGGAACAGCGATAAGCTGATCGCCAGAAAGAAGGACTGGGACCCTAAG
AAGTACGGCGGCTTCGACAGCCCCACCGTGGCCTATTCTGTGCTGGTGGTGGCCAAAGTGGAAAAGGGCA
AGTCCAAGAAACTGAAGAGTGTGAAAGAGCTGCTGGGGATCACCATCATGGAAAGAAGCAGCTTCGAGAA
GAATCCCATCGACTTTCTGGAAGCCAAGGGCTACAAAGAAGTGAAAAAGGACCTGATCATCAAGCTGCCT
AAGTACTCCCTGTTCGAGCTGGAAAACGGCCGGAAGAGAATGCTGGCCTCTGCCGGCGAACTGCAGAAGG
GAAACGAACTGGCCCTGCCCTCCAAATATGTGAACTTCCTGTACCTGGCCAGCCACTATGAGAAGCTGAA
GGGCTCCCCCGAGGATAATGAGCAGAAACAGCTGTTTGTGGAACAGCACAAGCACTACCTGGACGAGATC
ATCGAGCAGATCAGCGAGTTCTCCAAGAGAGTGATCCTGGCCGACGCTAATCTGGACAAAGTGCTGTCCG
CCTACAACAAGCACCGGGATAAGCCCATCAGAGAGCAGGCCGAGAATATCATCCACCTGTTTACCCTGAC
CAATCTGGGAGCCCCTGCCGCCTTCAAGTACTTTGACACCACCATCGACCGGAAGAGGTACACCAGCACC
AAAGAGGTGCTGGACGCCACCCTGATCCACCAGAGCATCACCGGCCTGTACGAGACACGGATCGACCTGT
CTCAGCTGGGAGGCGACAAAAGGCCGGCGGCCACGAAAAAGGCCGGCCAGGCAAAAAAGAAAAAGGAGGG
CAGAGGAAGTCTTCTAACATGCGGTGACGTGGAGGAGAATCCCGGCCCTATGGTGAGCAAGGGCGAGGAG
CTGTTCACCGGGGTGGTGCCCATCCTGGTCGAGCTGGACGGCGACGTAAACGGCCACAAGTTCAGCGTGT
CCGGCGAGGGCGAGGGCGATGCCACCTACGGCAAGCTGACCCTGAAGTTCATCTGCACCACCAGCAAGCT
GCCCGTGCCCTGGCCCACCCTCGTGACCACCCTGACCTACGGCGTGCAGTGCTTCAGCCGCTACCCCGAC
CACATGAAGCAGCACGACTTCTTCAAGTCCGCCATGCCCGAAGGCTACGTCCAGGAGCGCACCATCTTCT
TCAAGGACGACGGCAACTACAAGACCCGCGCCGAGGTGAAGTTCGAGGGCGACACCCTGGTGAACCGCAT
CGAGCTGAAGGGCATCGACTTCAAGGAGGACGGCAACATCCTGGGGCACAAGCTGGAGTACAACTACAAC
AGCCACAACGTCTATATCATGGCCGACAAGCAGAAGAACGGCATCAAGGTGAACTTCAAGATCCGCCACA
ACATCGAGGACGGCAGCGTGCAGCTCGCCGACCACTACCAGCAGAACACCCCCATCGGCGACGGCCCCGT
GCTGCTGCCCGACAACCACTACCTGAGCACCCAGTCCGCCCTGAGCAAAGACCCCAACGAGAAGCGCGAT
CACATGGTCCTGCTGGAGTTCGTGACCGCCGCCGGGATCACTCTCGGCATGGACGAGCTGTACAAGTAAT
TAATTAACTAGAATGAATCGTTTTTAAAATAACAAATCAATTGTTTTATAATATTCGTACGATTCTTTGA
TTATGTAATAAAATGTGATCATTAGGAAGATTACGAAAAATATAAAAAATATGAGTTCTGTGTGTATAAC
AAATGCTGTAAACGCCACAATTGTGTTTGTTGCAAATAAACCCATGATTATTTGATTAAAATTGTTGTTT
TCTTTGTTCATAGACAATAGTGTGTTTTGCCTAAACGTGTACTGCATAAACTCCATGCGAGTGTATAGCG
AGCTAGTGGCTAACGCTTGCCCCACCAAAGTAGATTCGTCAAAATCCTCAATTTCATCACCCTCCTCCAA
GTTTAACATTTGGCCGTCGGAATTAACTTCTAAAGATGCCACATAATCTAATAAATGAAATAGAGATTCA
AACGTGGCGTCATCGTCCGTTTCGACCATTTCCGAAAAGAACTCGGGCATAAACTCTATGATTTCTCTGG
ACGTGGTGTTGTCGAAACTCTCAAAGTACGCAGTCAGGAACGTGCGCGACATGTCGTCGGGAAACTCGCG
CGGAAACATGTTGTTGTAACCGAACGGGTCCCATAGCGCCAAAACCAAATCTGCCAGCGTCAATAGAATG
AGCACGATGCCGACAATGGAGCTGGCTTGGATAGCGATTCGAGTTAACGGCCGGCTAGCAATTCGAGCTC
GCCCGGGGATCTAATTCAATTAGAGACTAATTCAATTAGAGCTAATTCAATTAGGATCCAAGCTTATCGA
TTTCGAACCCTCGACCGCCGGAGTATAAATAGAGGCGCTTCGTCTACGGAGCGACAATTCAATTCAAACA
AGCAAAGTGAACACGTCGCTAAGCGAAAGCTAAGCAAATAAACAAGCGCAGCTGAACAAGCTAAACAATC
GGGGTACCGCTAGAGTCGACGGTACGATCCACCGGTCGCCACCATGGTGAGCAAGGGCGAGGAGGTCATC
AAAGAGTTCATGCGCTTCAAGGTGCGCATGGAGGGCTCCATGAACGGCCACGAGTTCGAGATCGAGGGCG
AGGGCGAGGGCCGCCCCTACGAGGGCACCCAGACCGCCAAGCTGAAGGTGACCAAGGGCGGCCCCCTGCC
CTTCGCCTGGGACATCCTGTCCCCCCAGTTCATGTACGGCTCCAAGGCGTACGTGAAGCACCCCGCCGAC
ATCCCCGATTACAAGAAGCTGTCCTTCCCCGAGGGCTTCAAGTGGGAGCGCGTGATGAACTTCGAGGACG
GCGGTCTGGTGACCGTGACCCAGGACTCCTCCCTGCAGGACGGCACGCTGATCTACAAGGTGAAGATGCG
CGGCACCAACTTCCCCCCCGACGGCCCCGTAATGCAGAAGAAGACCATGGGCTGGGAGGCCTCCACCGAG
CGCCTGTACCCCCGCGACGGCGTGCTGAAGGGCGAGATCCACCAGGCCCTGAAGCTGAAGGACGGCGGCC
ACTACCTGGTGGAGTTCAAGACCATCTACATGGCCAAGAAGCCCGTGCAACTGCCCGGCTACTACTACGT
GGACACCAAGCTGGACATCACCTCCCACAACGAGGACTACACCATCGTGGAACAGTACGAGCGCTCCGAG
GGCCGCCACCACCTGTTCCTGGGGCATGGCACCGGCAGCACCGGCAGCGGCAGCTCCGGCACCGCCTCCT
CCGAGGACAACAACATGGCCGTTATCAAGGAATTTATGCGCTTCAAAGTTAGGATGGAGGGATCCATGAA
CGGACATGAGTTCGAGATCGAGGGAGAGGGCGAGGGACGCCCGTATGAAGGCACACAAACAGCCAAACTC
AAGGTCACCAAGGGCGGACCACTGCCCTTCGCCTGGGATATCCTGAGTCCCCAGTTTATGTACGGCAGCA
AGGCCTACGTTAAGCACCCCGCTGACATACCGGACTACAAAAAGCTGTCCTTTCCGGAAGGCTTCAAGTG
GGAGCGCGTGATGAATTTCGAAGACGGAGGACTGGTCACTGTGACCCAAGATAGCAGTTTGCAGGACGGT
ACACTGATCTATAAGGTTAAAATGCGCGGCACTAACTTTCCGCCAGATGGCCCAGTGATGCAGAAGAAGA
CCATGGGTTGGGAGGCATCCACCGAACGTCTGTACCCTCGAGACGGAGTGCTCAAGGGCGAGATCCATCA
GGCCCTCAAACTGAAAGATGGTGGTCACTACCTGGTCGAATTTAAGACCATTTACATGGCCAAGAAGCCG
GTTCAGCTGCCCGGATATTATTATGTGGATACGAAACTGGATATAACTTCGCATAACGAAGACTACACCA
TTGTCGAGCAGTATGAGCGCAGCGAAGGCCGACATCACCTGTTCCTCTACGGCATGGACGAGCTGTACAA
GTAGGCGGCCGCGACTCTAGATCATAATCAGCCATACCACATTTGTAGAGGTTTTACTTGCTTTAAAAAA
CCTCCCACACCTCCCCCTGAACCTGAAACATAAAATGAATGCAATTGTTGTTGTTAACTTGTTTATTGCA
GCTTATAATGGTTACAAATAAAGCAATAGCATCACAAATTTCACAAATAAAGCATTTTTTTCACTGCATT
CTAGTTGTGGTTTGTCCAAACTCATCAATGTATCTTAAAGCTTCCTAGGGTACTGACGGACACACCGAAG
CCCCGGCGGCAACCCTCAGCGGATGCCCCGGGGCTTCACGTTTTCCCAGGTCAGAAGCGGTTTTCGGGAG
TAGTGCCCCAACTGGGGTAACCTTTGAGTTCTCTCAGTTGGGGGCGTAGGGCCGCCGACATGACACAAGG
GGTTGTGACCGGGGTGGACACGTACGCGGGTGCTTACGACCGTCAGTCGCGCGAGCGCGAGGGCCCGGGT
TTTTTAAATGGTACCCCTTGCAGCGCCACCTGGCCGCGAAGAGTTCCATTCTCTGCTTCGAAGTACGAAG
AGAGAAAGAGTACTTTAAATTTCCACATTCCCGCCTTGCAGCGCCACCTGGCCTTGGTAATGTAGAACTA
GGAAGGAAAGCACCAACACAAGATGTCGCTCTCCGACGATGGACATGTCGCGTAAAAAATGTTCGATAAC
TTTCAATGGTTCGATTGAACAGACAATAAGTGTATTTAAGACACCAGTTCTTATATTCAAAAATCCTAAC
AACTCACACCTTGCAGCGCCACCTGGCCCTAGAGATCCACCAACTCTAGAGAGATCTGTAAGCCGGCGTG
GCTTAGCTAGAGGGTATGTGTGCCGTTTGGAACCGGTAACTCCTCCCTCCTTGGATTGAAGTGACAGCCA
CAACGAACTAGTAGTCTTCACTAAGCTCGGCTCTGGTACCGTTTTAAATGCCACTCTTCTTCTTCTATTG
ATGAGGTATATTGTCGTCACTACTCCAACTAATAGTAATACGTAAAGTGCTCCGAAATTTGTAGTCGTAA
ATTTTTTCCAATATATGATGGAATTAGAAGCATGGTTGGATCTTATGTTCAGCTTATGCAGGTTAATGTC
TTCTGTGTTCTCGGTGAAATATATATTTTTTATAATTGGGGATTGTGCGGATCTTCTTATGGAAATTTTG
GTACAATTTGATTCAACGGTAGTGTTTTGTGTGTTTAATATTAAAATGTGAGCTGGTTCTACTTCTTTTA
TAATTTCTTGATTCCCTATGTCTTTAGTTTTAAAATTGGCAGTTTCCATCTTATGTATGTTATTGAGACA
TTCAGTTTTAATATTACCTCTGATTGCCATTGCATTGTCGCAGATATGGTATTTATATATCTTGTTATAT
TTGTTGGAAAAGTAGTAAAAAACATGCCATATAGTTAGGTATATTTATATATTTATATTTATATTTCATT
TATGGGTAATGGGACAATGTGTGTGAACTTTTAGTAATTTTGTTTGAATGCAGGGATTCTTATTCTAAAG
TTTATCTTAATTCCAATCATGAAAGTATCTAATTCTAACATTTGAAATATGTGTTTGTCTGACATTTCCC
GTAACTCCGGGTCGTTTAATTCTTGTCTGAGAATTCGTAATCATGGTCATAGCTGTTTCCTGTGTGAAAT
TGTTATCCGCTCACAATTCCACACAACATACGAGCCGGAAGCATAAAGTGTAAAGCCTGGGGTGCCTAAT
GAGTGAGCTAACTCACATTAATTGCGTTGCGCTCACTGCCCGCTTTCCAGTCGGGAAACCTGTCGTGCCA
GCTGCATTAATGAATCGGCCAACGCGCGGGGAGAGGCGGTTTGCGTATTGGGCGCTCTTCCGCTTCCTCG
CTCACTGACTCGCTGCGCTCGGTCGTTCGGCTGCGGCGAGCGGTATCAGCTCACTCAAAGGCGGTAATAC
GGT
