Features (pLannotate 1.2.2; 26 found; start..end, strand, type, name):
     95..683     -  rep_origin     ori: high-copy-number ColE1/pMB1/pBR322/pUC origin of replication
    854..1714    -  CDS            AmpR: β-lactamase; bla; confers resistance to ampicillin, carbenicillin, and related antibiotics
   1715..1819    -  promoter       AmpR promoter: bla
   1914..1949    +  CDS            rop (fragment): Rop protein, which maintains plasmids at low copy number; rop
   2051..2150    +  misc_feature   bom (fragment): basis of mobility region from pBR322
   2156..2310    -  CDS            lacZα (fragment): LacZα fragment of β-galactosidase; lacZ fragment
   2314..2781    -  CDS            LEF-9 (fragment): LEF9_NPVAC - Experimental evidence at protein level: Swiss-Prot protein existence level 1. Component of the viral DNA-dependent RNA polymerase which is composed of four equimolar subunits of LEF-4, LEF-8, LEF-9, and p47. Plays an essential role in late and very late gene expression. From Autographa californica nuclear polyhedrosis virus (AcMNPV).
   2808..3011    +  CDS            FP (fragment): FP25_NPVAC - Experimental evidence at protein level: Swiss-Prot protein existence level 1. From Autographa californica nuclear polyhedrosis virus (AcMNPV).
   4608..5038    +  protein_bind   gypsy insulator: chromatin insulator from Drosophila Su(Hw), CP190, and Mod(mdg4)67.2
   5040..5978    -  CDS            TfIIS: TFS2_DROME - Also known as DmSII. Experimental evidence at transcript level: Swiss-Prot protein existence level 2. Necessary for efficient RNA polymerase II transcription elongation past template-encoded arresting sites. The arresting sites in DNA have the property of trapping a certain fraction of elongating RNA polymerases that pass through, resulting in locked ternary complexes. Cleavage of the nascent transcript by S-II allows the resumption of elongation from the new 3'-terminus. From Drosophila melanogaster (Fruit fly).
   6852..6869    -  CDS            ORF603 (fragment): baculovirus ORF603 protein
   7394..8995    +  CDS            Cas9(N): N-terminal portion of Streptococcus pyogenes Cas9 (Zetsche et al., 2015)
   8996..11494   +  CDS            Cas9(C): C-terminal portion of Streptococcus pyogenes Cas9 (Zetsche et al., 2015)
  11495..11542   +  CDS            nucleoplasmin NLS: bipartite nuclear localization signal from nucleoplasmin
  11597..12316   +  CDS            EGFP: the original enhanced GFP (Yang et al., 1996) mammalian codon-optimized
  12344..13000   -  CDS            P74 (fragment): PIF0_NPVAC - Experimental evidence at protein level: Swiss-Prot protein existence level 1. Plays an essential role for oral infectivity of occlusion- derived virus (ODV) and functions also in host midgut attachment and fusion by binding to a specific host receptor. From Autographa californica nuclear polyhedrosis virus (AcMNPV).
  13104..13226   +  promoter       hsp70 promoter (fragment): Drosophila melanogaster hsp70Bb promoter
  13270..14697   +  CDS            tdTomato: tdTomato is a basic (constitutively fluorescent) orange fluorescent protein published in 2004, derived from Discosoma sp.. It is reported to be a somewhat slowly-maturing tandem dimer with low acid sensitivity.
  14716..14799   +  CDS            large T antigen (fragment): large T antigen from SV40 (simian virus 40)
  14822..14943   +  polyA_signal   SV40 poly(A) signal: SV40 polyadenylation signal
  15021..15120   +  protein_bind   phage φC31 attP: attachment site of phage φC31 phage φC31 integrase
  16372..16394   -  protein_bind   lac operator (fragment): The lac repressor binds to the lac operator to inhibit transcription in E. coli. This inhibition can be relieved by adding lactose or isopropyl-β-D-thiogalactopyranoside (IPTG). lac repressor encoded by lacI
  16398..16428   -  promoter       lac promoter: promoter for the E. coli lac operon
  16443..16464   -  protein_bind   CAP binding site: CAP binding activates transcription in the presence of cAMP. E. coli catabolite activator protein
  16477..16569   -  CDS            lacI (fragment): lac repressor; lacI; The lac repressor binds to the lac operator to inhibit transcription in E. coli. This inhibition can be relieved by adding lactose or isopropyl-β-D-thiogalactopyranoside (IPTG).
  16571..16657   -  rep_origin     RSF ori (fragment): Plasmids containing the RSF 1030 origin of replication can be propagated in E. coli cells that contain additional plasmids with compatible origins.
>Addgene plasmid #160292 | SGyA | addgene full sequence | sequence record 316542 | Addgene NGS Result
TATCCACAGAATCAGGGGATAACGCAGGAAAGAACATGTGAGCAAAAGGCCAGCAAAAGGCCAGGAACCG
TAAAAAGGCCGCGTTGCTGGCGTTTTTCCATAGGCTCCGCCCCCCTGACGAGCATCACAAAAATCGACGC
TCAAGTCAGAGGTGGCGAAACCCGACAGGACTATAAAGATACCAGGCGTTTCCCCCTGGAAGCTCCCTCG
TGCGCTCTCCTGTTCCGACCCTGCCGCTTACCGGATACCTGTCCGCCTTTCTCCCTTCGGGAAGCGTGGC
GCTTTCTCATAGCTCACGCTGTAGGTATCTCAGTTCGGTGTAGGTCGTTCGCTCCAAGCTGGGCTGTGTG
CACGAACCCCCCGTTCAGCCCGACCGCTGCGCCTTATCCGGTAACTATCGTCTTGAGTCCAACCCGGTAA
GACACGACTTATCGCCACTGGCAGCAGCCACTGGTAACAGGATTAGCAGAGCGAGGTATGTAGGCGGTGC
TACAGAGTTCTTGAAGTGGTGGCCTAACTACGGCTACACTAGAAGAACAGTATTTGGTATCTGCGCTCTG
CTGAAGCCAGTTACCTTCGGAAAAAGAGTTGGTAGCTCTTGATCCGGCAAACAAACCACCGCTGGTAGCG
GTGGTTTTTTTGTTTGCAAGCAGCAGATTACGCGCAGAAAAAAAGGATCTCAAGAAGATCCTTTGATCTT
TTCTACGGGGTCTGACGCTCAGTGGAACGAAAACTCACGTTAAGGGATTTTGGTCATGAGATTATCAAAA
AGGATCTTCACCTAGATCCTTTTAAATTAAAAATGAAGTTTTAAATCAATCTAAAGTATATATGAGTAAA
CTTGGTCTGACAGTTACCAATGCTTAATCAGTGAGGCACCTATCTCAGCGATCTGTCTATTTCGTTCATC
CATAGTTGCCTGACTCCCCGTCGTGTAGATAACTACGATACGGGAGGGCTTACCATCTGGCCCCAGTGCT
GCAATGATACCGCGAGACCCACGCTCACCGGCTCCAGATTTATCAGCAATAAACCAGCCAGCCGGAAGGG
CCGAGCGCAGAAGTGGTCCTGCAACTTTATCCGCCTCCATCCAGTCTATTAATTGTTGCCGGGAAGCTAG
AGTAAGTAGTTCGCCAGTTAATAGTTTGCGCAACGTTGTTGCCATTGCTACAGGCATCGTGGTGTCACGC
TCGTCGTTTGGTATGGCTTCATTCAGCTCCGGTTCCCAACGATCAAGGCGAGTTACATGATCCCCCATGT
TGTGCAAAAAAGCGGTTAGCTCCTTCGGTCCTCCGATCGTTGTCAGAAGTAAGTTGGCCGCAGTGTTATC
ACTCATGGTTATGGCAGCACTGCATAATTCTCTTACTGTCATGCCATCCGTAAGATGCTTTTCTGTGACT
GGTGAGTACTCAACCAAGTCATTCTGAGAATAGTGTATGCGGCGACCGAGTTGCTCTTGCCCGGCGTCAA
TACGGGATAATACCGCGCCACATAGCAGAACTTTAAAAGTGCTCATCATTGGAAAACGTTCTTCGGGGCG
AAAACTCTCAAGGATCTTACCGCTGTTGAGATCCAGTTCGATGTAACCCACTCGTGCACCCAACTGATCT
TCAGCATCTTTTACTTTCACCAGCGTTTCTGGGTGAGCAAAAACAGGAAGGCAAAATGCCGCAAAAAAGG
GAATAAGGGCGACACGGAAATGTTGAATACTCATACTCTTCCTTTTTCAATATTATTGAAGCATTTATCA
GGGTTATTGTCTCATGAGCGGATACATATTTGAATGTATTTAGAAAAATAAACAAATAGGGGTTCCGCGC
ACATTTCCCCGAAAAGTGCCACCTGACGTCTAAGAAACCATTATTATCATGACATTAACCTATAAAAATA
GGCGTATCACGAGGCCCTTTCGTCTCGCGCGTTTCGGTGATGACGGTGAAAACCTCTGACACATGCAGCT
CCCGGAGACGGTCACAGCTTGTCTGTAAGCGGATGCCGGGAGCAGACAAGCCCGTCAGGGCGCGTCAGCG
GGTGTTGGCGGGTGTCGGGGCTGGCTTAACTATGCGGCATCAGAGCAGATTGTACTGAGAGTGCACCATA
TGCGGTGTGAAATACCGCACAGATGCGTAAGGAGAAAATACCGCATCAGGCGCCATTCGCCATTCAGGCT
GCGCAACTGTTGGGAAGGGCGATCGGTGCGGGCCTCTTCGCTATTACGCCAGCTGGCGAAAGGGGGATGT
GCTGCAAGGCGATTAAGTTGGGTAACGCCAGGGTTTTCCCAGTCACGACGTTGTAAAACGACGGCCAGTG
CCAAGCTTTGTTTAAAAATATAACAAAATTGTGATCCCACAAAATGAAGTGGGGCAAAATCAAATAATTA
ATAGTGTCCGTAAACTTGTTGGTCTTCAACTTTTTGAGGAACACGTTGGACGGCAAATCCGTGACTATAA
CACAAGTTGATTTAATAATTTTAGCCAACACGTCGGGCTGCGTGTTTTTTGCCGACGCGTCTGTGTACAC
GTTGATTAACTGGTCGATTAAACTGTTGAAATAATTTAATTTTTGGTTCTTCTTTAAATCTGTGATGAAA
TTTTTTAAAATAACTTTAAATTCTTCATTGGTAAAAAATGCCACGTTTTGCAACTTGTGAGGGTCTAATA
TGAGGTCAAACTCAGTAGGAGTTTTATCCAAAAAAGAAAACATGATTACGTCTGTACACGAACGCGTATT
AACGCAGAGTGCAAAGTATAAGAGGGTTAAAAAATATATTTTACGCACCATATACGCATCGGGTTGATAT
CGTTAATATGGATCAATTTGAACAGTTGATTAACGTGTCTCTGCTCAAGTCTTTGATCAAAACGCAAATC
GACGAAAATGTGTCGGACAATATCAAGTCGATGAGCGAAAAACTAAAAAGGCTAGAATACGACAATCTCA
CAGACAGCGTTGAGATATACGGTATTCACGACAGCAGGCTGAATAATAAAAAAATTAGAAACTATTATTT
AACCCTAGAAAGATAATCATATTGTGACGTACGTTAAAGATAATCATGCGTAAAATTGACGCATGTGTTT
TATCGGTCTGTATATCGAGGTTTATTTATTAATTTGAATAGATATTAAGTTTTATTATATTTACACTTAC
ATACTAATAATAAATTCAACAAACAATTTATTTATGTTTATTTATTTATTAAAAAAAAACAAAAACTCAA
AATTTCTTCTATAAAGTAACAAAACTTTTAAACATTCTCTCTTTTACAAAAATAAACTTATTTTGTACTT
TAAAAACAGTCATGTTGTATTATAAAATAAGTAATTAGCTTAACTTATACATAATAGAAACAAATTATAC
TTATTAGTCAGTCAGAAACAACTTTGGCACATATCAATATTATGCTCTCGACAAATAACTTTTTTGCATT
TTTTGCACGATGCATTTGCCTTTCGCCTTATTTTAGAGGGGCAGTAAGTACAGTAAGTACGTTTTTTCAT
TACTGGCTCTTCAGTACTGTCATCTGATGTACCAGGCACTTCATTTGGCAAAATATTAGAGATATTATCG
CGCAAATATCTCTTCAAAGTAGGAGCTTCTAAACGCTTACGCATAAACGATGACGTCAGGCTCATGTAAA
GGTTTCTCATAAATTTTTTGCGACTTTGAACCTTTTCTCCCTTGCTACTGACATTATGGCTGTATATAAT
AAAAGAATTTATGCAGGCAATGTTTATCATTCCGTACAATAATGCCATAGGCCACCTATTCGTCTTCCTA
CTGCAGGTGTACCTCGCCCAGTTGGTCCTATTGGTTGAGGGCCTACACGGTCGCTCGATGTGTTGTAGTT
GGTGCAAAAGATGAAAGATTACCGGACAGTGACCAGATGAGAGTTCTGGAAGTGCCTCAGCTGTAATCAT
TGATTGGGATATCCTTTTTGTGATGGCAAAGTCAATCAAATCTGGAAGCTTCATGGGATCTGCTGGCCAT
TATGTAGGCGCTCCCGGGGAAACATAGTTAAGTTTGTGTTGCGGTTTGATGATTGCGTTGTACAGCAACA
AACCTTTCACCAAACGAGTGAAAAGTGTTGTGAATTTTTTTCTCCAACGCCAACGCTTAACTATACTCTA
TAACTACTCATTCACCAAAATCTATTTGCTCTATCCATAAACTAGTTCTTTCCAAGTAACTTAATCTCCC
GAATCGTAATTTCTCACTCGAACTATGGCGCGCATAGTTGTGCTTAAGGTTGGAGGTGAGGTGTTTTGTA
GATGCCCGAAGTCCACCTGTGGCTTGTTCGGTGACAAAAACTGATCTGATTCTATATTCTAGCTCTGGTC
TCAATTAGACCTCCGCTCAGAGAAGTAAATAGGAAATAGTGTCTTAAATGCTACATTTGTAAGTGTTAAT
TCATAAGTGCTGCGTCGCACTTATTCCGAATTGCTGTGTTGCCTACTCTTGAGTGGATCGATTCTTTGCT
GAGTCGTTCTCCTATTACATAGTCCGGAGGAGTAGGGGTTTCCTGTCCAAATGTCATGTTAACGGCCGTT
CGCTGAACGGTCGTTGTGTGGCCTAATTAAATCCGTTGTTTACATTTTGTTTAAACTTGGCCACGTAATA
AGTGTGCGTTGAATTTATTCGCAAAAACATTGCATATTTTCGGCAAAGTAAAATTTTGTTGCATACCTTA
TCAAAAAATAAGTGCTGCATACTTTTTAGAGAAACCAAATAATTTTTTATTGCATACCCGTTTTTAATAA
AATACATTGCATACCCTCTTTTAATAAAAAATATTGCATACTTTGACGAAACAAATTTTCGTTGCATACC
CAATAAAAGATTATTATATTGCATACCCGTTTTTAATAAAATACATTGCATACCCTCTTTTAATAAAGAA
TATTGCATACGTTGACGAAACAAATTTTCGTTGCATACCCAATAAAAGATTATTATATTGCATACCTTTT
CTTGCCATACCATTTAGCCGATCAATTGTGCTCGGCAACAGTATATTTGTGGTGTGCCAACCAACAACGG
CGCGCCTGCAGCTGGTTGTAGGTGCAGTTGCGCTTCTTGCACTTGGCGCACTTGAGGAGATCGGTCTTGG
TGCCCTGCACGGTGGCCAGCTGGGCATCGTTGATGGCCTCCTTGACGAACTTCTCGCGCAGCTTCTTCAT
CTCGTCGCTGGCCATCTCCTCCGGCGTCATTTTGGCCAGCTGCTTGGCAGTGACGGCGCCGCACATAAAG
TTGCCGCGCAATCCAGGATTCTTGGGGTCCTTCAGATTGGCCACGCGTGACCTAATGCGATTCTTGTACT
TCATATCCGTGTTATTGAACTCGGAGTAAATGGCATCCTCCAGTTCGGCGGCCATTTCCTCCGGCTCACC
GCATCCCTCGGGCACTTCGCCAATCTTCAGTGCGGTGGCCAGCATTTCGCGGCATTTGATGCGGACCGCA
TCTGTCATGCCACCGGAGGGAAACGAGGTCTGTGACGAGGATGTCGAGCCTTTCTTCTCTTTATCCTTGG
ATGAGCTGGATGAACTGGACTTATCCTTGCCGGAGATTGACGACGACGACTTGGCGGCACTGGTGGACTT
CGAGGCACTGCTGTTGTTGGAGGAGCCCTCCTTAGCGGAGCTGTTGTTCGGTGTGGTTGGCGCCGGGCTG
GCCAGGAAGCGTTTCCAGTTCTTGATCAGCGTCTTGGCCAGAGCGATCACCTCGTCGTCCTTGCTACTCT
TGCGCAGCTCGTTTACGGTCATGCCGATGCGCGTTTTGGTCAGAATGTCGAGATTGATGTTAAGCGTTTG
CAGGGCCTTCAGCAGGTCCAGAGCCTGATCCTGTCCCTGTACGGTGGATATATGTATATTTGTGACATGA
TGCGCGGCACGTTAGCTAATCCCGATACTTACTGTGCCGTCGCTGGCCATCTTGCTCATCTTCTTTTGGA
TTCGAAACACTTCCTCCTCCACGCTCATTTTGGCCCACTTAATTTGATCAGAGGTTAGGTTAACTGGCGT
CGGCTGTCGGCTTTAATCGGTGCTGCGGGTCTGCGACAGTTGTTTATGCGGAAGCCGGGCTATTTCTTTT
TTTCCCTCCAATAAATGTTGTTTACTATTTTTTTCGTTTCTGTATTCGCAGAACAAGTTGACAGAACACC
CTAACGCGTTTTAGTGTTACCGGGCGGTGGCTTGTCAAGAAATACCTTCCCATGGCTAATACAATTCCCA
ACTGGAAGTAGTTTGGGTTTCAGAAGTCAACAGTGTTACCGTATTTTAATGTACATCTGGCTTTTAAGCG
AGTACACACACATAGCATTGCGATGTTTTTTAAACTTGCACTGCTTGCAAGCAGGGGTCCACTGTATTTC
AATGAAAGAACAGCGTGTTGGGCGTTTTTGAATTATACTAATTACCTTCAATAACAATTCCCTATATATC
ACTTAGTTTTAATAAATAAATCGTTTGAGTGTGGTCTAGAGATGATTTATTATGATGAAGTGCGGTTGTT
GGGGACAAGCGGGATACGTCTGCGGGTCAAATCGGCGGTGGGACATAGTGAGAGGGCAACGGCGAACAAT
CACCAACGCGCCCTGGTACGCGAGAAATGTTGATATCGCACATGACCTCAGCATCCACCTTCAGTTTGAG
AACAAATTAAATCAGGCACATACCAGACAACCAGGAGAACACTGAGGAGGCGTCATCAAAGATATCTTTG
GACACGTGGCATAAACAAGCCAAACTATTATCTAATCAATATTTTTATACAAATTTTGTATGTTTCCATG
TTATCTTCGTTGCTCCTGTTAGTTACTACGTTTCATAGCCCTTAAATTGGTTGCTTAACGTAAAATAAAA
TTATATTGTATAAAAATAAAGAGGAATTCACCTATAACAAACGAAAAAGTAAATAAATAAGAACTTCCCC
ATGTTAAAAATGCCACCACCATCTTTACATATAAGTATGTACATATGAATGAATCACTTAGGTTGCTTGA
ATATTACAATTTCATTAATAGCTAAATCACATTTGATGTGTTAGTGGAAAACGGCTATATATATAAATTA
TCGAAATTGTGAATATCGAATTGCGATAGCACAATGGGAAATTCCACCACTAGATTTTTGGTACTTTTAA
CAGATCCTTTTCGGTTTTGCGTTGCGCGAAGTGATCTGAACTTATCAAAGTTTGTAAGGTAATACATAAA
GTGAAAAAGAATTAATTTGCTCTTGAAAGGCAGGCCAAATTAAAAAAAAAATATCAATTCGAGATGGACT
ATAAGGACCACGACGGAGACTACAAGGATCATGATATTGATTACAAAGACGATGACGATAAGATGGCCCC
AAAGAAGAAGCGGAAGGTCGGTATCCACGGAGTCCCAGCAGCCGACAAGAAGTACAGCATCGGCCTGGAC
ATCGGCACCAACTCTGTGGGCTGGGCCGTGATCACCGACGAGTACAAGGTGCCCAGCAAGAAATTCAAGG
TGCTGGGCAACACCGACCGGCACAGCATCAAGAAGAACCTGATCGGAGCCCTGCTGTTCGACAGCGGCGA
AACAGCCGAGGCCACCCGGCTGAAGAGAACCGCCAGAAGAAGATACACCAGACGGAAGAACCGGATCTGC
TATCTGCAAGAGATCTTCAGCAACGAGATGGCCAAGGTGGACGACAGCTTCTTCCACAGACTGGAAGAGT
CCTTCCTGGTGGAAGAGGATAAGAAGCACGAGCGGCACCCCATCTTCGGCAACATCGTGGACGAGGTGGC
CTACCACGAGAAGTACCCCACCATCTACCACCTGAGAAAGAAACTGGTGGACAGCACCGACAAGGCCGAC
CTGCGGCTGATCTATCTGGCCCTGGCCCACATGATCAAGTTCCGGGGCCACTTCCTGATCGAGGGCGACC
TGAACCCCGACAACAGCGACGTGGACAAGCTGTTCATCCAGCTGGTGCAGACCTACAACCAGCTGTTCGA
GGAAAACCCCATCAACGCCAGCGGCGTGGACGCCAAGGCCATCCTGTCTGCCAGACTGAGCAAGAGCAGA
CGGCTGGAAAATCTGATCGCCCAGCTGCCCGGCGAGAAGAAGAATGGCCTGTTCGGAAACCTGATTGCCC
TGAGCCTGGGCCTGACCCCCAACTTCAAGAGCAACTTCGACCTGGCCGAGGATGCCAAACTGCAGCTGAG
CAAGGACACCTACGACGACGACCTGGACAACCTGCTGGCCCAGATCGGCGACCAGTACGCCGACCTGTTT
CTGGCCGCCAAGAACCTGTCCGACGCCATCCTGCTGAGCGACATCCTGAGAGTGAACACCGAGATCACCA
AGGCCCCCCTGAGCGCCTCTATGATCAAGAGATACGACGAGCACCACCAGGACCTGACCCTGCTGAAAGC
TCTCGTGCGGCAGCAGCTGCCTGAGAAGTACAAAGAGATTTTCTTCGACCAGAGCAAGAACGGCTACGCC
GGCTACATTGACGGCGGAGCCAGCCAGGAAGAGTTCTACAAGTTCATCAAGCCCATCCTGGAAAAGATGG
ACGGCACCGAGGAACTGCTCGTGAAGCTGAACAGAGAGGACCTGCTGCGGAAGCAGCGGACCTTCGACAA
CGGCAGCATCCCCCACCAGATCCACCTGGGAGAGCTGCACGCCATTCTGCGGCGGCAGGAAGATTTTTAC
CCATTCCTGAAGGACAACCGGGAAAAGATCGAGAAGATCCTGACCTTCCGCATCCCCTACTACGTGGGCC
CTCTGGCCAGGGGAAACAGCAGATTCGCCTGGATGACCAGAAAGAGCGAGGAAACCATCACCCCCTGGAA
CTTCGAGGAAGTGGTGGACAAGGGCGCTTCCGCCCAGAGCTTCATCGAGCGGATGACCAACTTCGATAAG
AACCTGCCCAACGAGAAGGTGCTGCCCAAGCACAGCCTGCTGTACGAGTACTTCACCGTGTATAACGAGC
TGACCAAAGTGAAATACGTGACCGAGGGAATGAGAAAGCCCGCCTTCCTGAGCGGCGAGCAGAAAAAGGC
CATCGTGGACCTGCTGTTCAAGACCAACCGGAAAGTGACCGTGAAGCAGCTGAAAGAGGACTACTTCAAG
AAAATCGAGTGCTTCGACTCCGTGGAAATCTCCGGCGTGGAAGATCGGTTCAACGCCTCCCTGGGCACAT
ACCACGATCTGCTGAAAATTATCAAGGACAAGGACTTCCTGGACAATGAGGAAAACGAGGACATTCTGGA
AGATATCGTGCTGACCCTGACACTGTTTGAGGACAGAGAGATGATCGAGGAACGGCTGAAAACCTATGCC
CACCTGTTCGACGACAAAGTGATGAAGCAGCTGAAGCGGCGGAGATACACCGGCTGGGGCAGGCTGAGCC
GGAAGCTGATCAACGGCATCCGGGACAAGCAGTCCGGCAAGACAATCCTGGATTTCCTGAAGTCCGACGG
CTTCGCCAACAGAAACTTCATGCAGCTGATCCACGACGACAGCCTGACCTTTAAAGAGGACATCCAGAAA
GCCCAGGTGTCCGGCCAGGGCGATAGCCTGCACGAGCACATTGCCAATCTGGCCGGCAGCCCCGCCATTA
AGAAGGGCATCCTGCAGACAGTGAAGGTGGTGGACGAGCTCGTGAAAGTGATGGGCCGGCACAAGCCCGA
GAACATCGTGATCGAAATGGCCAGAGAGAACCAGACCACCCAGAAGGGACAGAAGAACAGCCGCGAGAGA
ATGAAGCGGATCGAAGAGGGCATCAAAGAGCTGGGCAGCCAGATCCTGAAAGAACACCCCGTGGAAAACA
CCCAGCTGCAGAACGAGAAGCTGTACCTGTACTACCTGCAGAATGGGCGGGATATGTACGTGGACCAGGA
ACTGGACATCAACCGGCTGTCCGACTACGATGTGGACCATATCGTGCCTCAGAGCTTTCTGAAGGACGAC
TCCATCGACAACAAGGTGCTGACCAGAAGCGACAAGAACCGGGGCAAGAGCGACAACGTGCCCTCCGAAG
AGGTCGTGAAGAAGATGAAGAACTACTGGCGGCAGCTGCTGAACGCCAAGCTGATTACCCAGAGAAAGTT
CGACAATCTGACCAAGGCCGAGAGAGGCGGCCTGAGCGAACTGGATAAGGCCGGCTTCATCAAGAGACAG
CTGGTGGAAACCCGGCAGATCACAAAGCACGTGGCACAGATCCTGGACTCCCGGATGAACACTAAGTACG
ACGAGAATGACAAGCTGATCCGGGAAGTGAAAGTGATCACCCTGAAGTCCAAGCTGGTGTCCGATTTCCG
GAAGGATTTCCAGTTTTACAAAGTGCGCGAGATCAACAACTACCACCACGCCCACGACGCCTACCTGAAC
GCCGTCGTGGGAACCGCCCTGATCAAAAAGTACCCTAAGCTGGAAAGCGAGTTCGTGTACGGCGACTACA
AGGTGTACGACGTGCGGAAGATGATCGCCAAGAGCGAGCAGGAAATCGGCAAGGCTACCGCCAAGTACTT
CTTCTACAGCAACATCATGAACTTTTTCAAGACCGAGATTACCCTGGCCAACGGCGAGATCCGGAAGCGG
CCTCTGATCGAGACAAACGGCGAAACCGGGGAGATCGTGTGGGATAAGGGCCGGGATTTTGCCACCGTGC
GGAAAGTGCTGAGCATGCCCCAAGTGAATATCGTGAAAAAGACCGAGGTGCAGACAGGCGGCTTCAGCAA
AGAGTCTATCCTGCCCAAGAGGAACAGCGATAAGCTGATCGCCAGAAAGAAGGACTGGGACCCTAAGAAG
TACGGCGGCTTCGACAGCCCCACCGTGGCCTATTCTGTGCTGGTGGTGGCCAAAGTGGAAAAGGGCAAGT
CCAAGAAACTGAAGAGTGTGAAAGAGCTGCTGGGGATCACCATCATGGAAAGAAGCAGCTTCGAGAAGAA
TCCCATCGACTTTCTGGAAGCCAAGGGCTACAAAGAAGTGAAAAAGGACCTGATCATCAAGCTGCCTAAG
TACTCCCTGTTCGAGCTGGAAAACGGCCGGAAGAGAATGCTGGCCTCTGCCGGCGAACTGCAGAAGGGAA
ACGAACTGGCCCTGCCCTCCAAATATGTGAACTTCCTGTACCTGGCCAGCCACTATGAGAAGCTGAAGGG
CTCCCCCGAGGATAATGAGCAGAAACAGCTGTTTGTGGAACAGCACAAGCACTACCTGGACGAGATCATC
GAGCAGATCAGCGAGTTCTCCAAGAGAGTGATCCTGGCCGACGCTAATCTGGACAAAGTGCTGTCCGCCT
ACAACAAGCACCGGGATAAGCCCATCAGAGAGCAGGCCGAGAATATCATCCACCTGTTTACCCTGACCAA
TCTGGGAGCCCCTGCCGCCTTCAAGTACTTTGACACCACCATCGACCGGAAGAGGTACACCAGCACCAAA
GAGGTGCTGGACGCCACCCTGATCCACCAGAGCATCACCGGCCTGTACGAGACACGGATCGACCTGTCTC
AGCTGGGAGGCGACAAAAGGCCGGCGGCCACGAAAAAGGCCGGCCAGGCAAAAAAGAAAAAGGAGGGCAG
AGGAAGTCTTCTAACATGCGGTGACGTGGAGGAGAATCCCGGCCCTATGGTGAGCAAGGGCGAGGAGCTG
TTCACCGGGGTGGTGCCCATCCTGGTCGAGCTGGACGGCGACGTAAACGGCCACAAGTTCAGCGTGTCCG
GCGAGGGCGAGGGCGATGCCACCTACGGCAAGCTGACCCTGAAGTTCATCTGCACCACCAGCAAGCTGCC
CGTGCCCTGGCCCACCCTCGTGACCACCCTGACCTACGGCGTGCAGTGCTTCAGCCGCTACCCCGACCAC
ATGAAGCAGCACGACTTCTTCAAGTCCGCCATGCCCGAAGGCTACGTCCAGGAGCGCACCATCTTCTTCA
AGGACGACGGCAACTACAAGACCCGCGCCGAGGTGAAGTTCGAGGGCGACACCCTGGTGAACCGCATCGA
GCTGAAGGGCATCGACTTCAAGGAGGACGGCAACATCCTGGGGCACAAGCTGGAGTACAACTACAACAGC
CACAACGTCTATATCATGGCCGACAAGCAGAAGAACGGCATCAAGGTGAACTTCAAGATCCGCCACAACA
TCGAGGACGGCAGCGTGCAGCTCGCCGACCACTACCAGCAGAACACCCCCATCGGCGACGGCCCCGTGCT
GCTGCCCGACAACCACTACCTGAGCACCCAGTCCGCCCTGAGCAAAGACCCCAACGAGAAGCGCGATCAC
ATGGTCCTGCTGGAGTTCGTGACCGCCGCCGGGATCACTCTCGGCATGGACGAGCTGTACAAGTAATTAA
TTAACTAGAATGAATCGTTTTTAAAATAACAAATCAATTGTTTTATAATATTCGTACGATTCTTTGATTA
TGTAATAAAATGTGATCATTAGGAAGATTACGAAAAATATAAAAAATATGAGTTCTGTGTGTATAACAAA
TGCTGTAAACGCCACAATTGTGTTTGTTGCAAATAAACCCATGATTATTTGATTAAAATTGTTGTTTTCT
TTGTTCATAGACAATAGTGTGTTTTGCCTAAACGTGTACTGCATAAACTCCATGCGAGTGTATAGCGAGC
TAGTGGCTAACGCTTGCCCCACCAAAGTAGATTCGTCAAAATCCTCAATTTCATCACCCTCCTCCAAGTT
TAACATTTGGCCGTCGGAATTAACTTCTAAAGATGCCACATAATCTAATAAATGAAATAGAGATTCAAAC
GTGGCGTCATCGTCCGTTTCGACCATTTCCGAAAAGAACTCGGGCATAAACTCTATGATTTCTCTGGACG
TGGTGTTGTCGAAACTCTCAAAGTACGCAGTCAGGAACGTGCGCGACATGTCGTCGGGAAACTCGCGCGG
AAACATGTTGTTGTAACCGAACGGGTCCCATAGCGCCAAAACCAAATCTGCCAGCGTCAATAGAATGAGC
ACGATGCCGACAATGGAGCTGGCTTGGATAGCGATTCGAGTTAACGGCCGGCAGCAATTCGAGCTCGCCC
GGGGATCTAATTCAATTAGAGACTAATTCAATTAGAGCTAATTCAATTAGGATCCAAGCTTATCGATTTC
GAACCCTCGACCGCCGGAGTATAAATAGAGGCGCTTCGTCTACGGAGCGACAATTCAATTCAAACAAGCA
AAGTGAACACGTCGCTAAGCGAAAGCTAAGCAAATAAACAAGCGCAGCTGAACAAGCTAAACAATCGGGG
TACCGCTAGAGTCGACGGTACGATCCACCGGTCGCCACCATGGTGAGCAAGGGCGAGGAGGTCATCAAAG
AGTTCATGCGCTTCAAGGTGCGCATGGAGGGCTCCATGAACGGCCACGAGTTCGAGATCGAGGGCGAGGG
CGAGGGCCGCCCCTACGAGGGCACCCAGACCGCCAAGCTGAAGGTGACCAAGGGCGGCCCCCTGCCCTTC
GCCTGGGACATCCTGTCCCCCCAGTTCATGTACGGCTCCAAGGCGTACGTGAAGCACCCCGCCGACATCC
CCGATTACAAGAAGCTGTCCTTCCCCGAGGGCTTCAAGTGGGAGCGCGTGATGAACTTCGAGGACGGCGG
TCTGGTGACCGTGACCCAGGACTCCTCCCTGCAGGACGGCACGCTGATCTACAAGGTGAAGATGCGCGGC
ACCAACTTCCCCCCCGACGGCCCCGTAATGCAGAAGAAGACCATGGGCTGGGAGGCCTCCACCGAGCGCC
TGTACCCCCGCGACGGCGTGCTGAAGGGCGAGATCCACCAGGCCCTGAAGCTGAAGGACGGCGGCCACTA
CCTGGTGGAGTTCAAGACCATCTACATGGCCAAGAAGCCCGTGCAACTGCCCGGCTACTACTACGTGGAC
ACCAAGCTGGACATCACCTCCCACAACGAGGACTACACCATCGTGGAACAGTACGAGCGCTCCGAGGGCC
GCCACCACCTGTTCCTGGGGCATGGCACCGGCAGCACCGGCAGCGGCAGCTCCGGCACCGCCTCCTCCGA
GGACAACAACATGGCCGTTATCAAGGAATTTATGCGCTTCAAAGTTAGGATGGAGGGATCCATGAACGGA
CATGAGTTCGAGATCGAGGGAGAGGGCGAGGGACGCCCGTATGAAGGCACACAAACAGCCAAACTCAAGG
TCACCAAGGGCGGACCACTGCCCTTCGCCTGGGATATCCTGAGTCCCCAGTTTATGTACGGCAGCAAGGC
CTACGTTAAGCACCCCGCTGACATACCGGACTACAAAAAGCTGTCCTTTCCGGAAGGCTTCAAGTGGGAG
CGCGTGATGAATTTCGAAGACGGAGGACTGGTCACTGTGACCCAAGATAGCAGTTTGCAGGACGGTACAC
TGATCTATAAGGTTAAAATGCGCGGCACTAACTTTCCGCCAGATGGCCCAGTGATGCAGAAGAAGACCAT
GGGTTGGGAGGCATCCACCGAACGTCTGTACCCTCGAGACGGAGTGCTCAAGGGCGAGATCCATCAGGCC
CTCAAACTGAAAGATGGTGGTCACTACCTGGTCGAATTTAAGACCATTTACATGGCCAAGAAGCCGGTTC
AGCTGCCCGGATATTATTATGTGGATACGAAACTGGATATAACTTCGCATAACGAAGACTACACCATTGT
CGAGCAGTATGAGCGCAGCGAAGGCCGACATCACCTGTTCCTCTACGGCATGGACGAGCTGTACAAGTAG
GCGGCCGCGACTCTAGATCATAATCAGCCATACCACATTTGTAGAGGTTTTACTTGCTTTAAAAAACCTC
CCACACCTCCCCCTGAACCTGAAACATAAAATGAATGCAATTGTTGTTGTTAACTTGTTTATTGCAGCTT
ATAATGGTTACAAATAAAGCAATAGCATCACAAATTTCACAAATAAAGCATTTTTTTCACTGCATTCTAG
TTGTGGTTTGTCCAAACTCATCAATGTATCTTAAAGCTTCCTAGGGTACTGACGGACACACCGAAGCCCC
GGCGGCAACCCTCAGCGGATGCCCCGGGGCTTCACGTTTTCCCAGGTCAGAAGCGGTTTTCGGGAGTAGT
GCCCCAACTGGGGTAACCTTTGAGTTCTCTCAGTTGGGGGCGTAGGGTCGCCGACATGACACAAGGGGTT
GTGACCGGGGTGGACACGTACGCGGGTGCTTACGACCGTCAGTCGCGCGAGCGCGAGGGCCCGGGTTTTT
TAAATGGTACCCTTGCAGCGCCACCTGGCCGCGAAGAGTTCCATTCTCTGCTTCGAAGTACGAAGAGAGA
AAGAGTACTTTAAATTTCCACATTCCCGCCTTGCAGCGCCACCTGGCCTTGGTAATGTAGAACTAGGAAG
GAAAGCACCAACACAAGATGTCGCTCTCCGACGATGGACATGTCGCGTAAAAAATGTTCGATAACTTTCA
ATGGTTCGATTGAACAGACAATAAGTGTATTTAAGACACCAGTTCTTATATTCAAAAATCCTAACAACTC
ACACCTTGCAGCGCCACCTGGCCCTAGAGACCACCAACTCTAGAGAGATCTGTAAGCCGGCGTGGCTTAG
CTAGAGGGTATGTGTGCCGTTTGGAACCGGTAACTCCTCCCTCCTTGGATTGAAGTGACAGCCACAACGA
ACTAGTAGTCTTCACTAAGCTCGGCTCTGGTACCGTTTTAAATGCCACTCTTCTTCTTCTATTGATGAGG
TATATTGTCGTCACTACTCCAACTAATAGTAATACGTAAAGTGCTCCGAAATTTGTAGTCGTAAATTTTT
TCCAATATATGATGGAATTAGAAGCATGGTTGGATCTTATGTTCAGCTTATGCAGGTTAATGTCTTCTGT
GTTCTCGGTGAAATATATATTTTTTATAATTGGGGATTGTGCGGATCTTCTTATGGAAATTTTGGTACAA
TTTGATTCAACGGTAGTGTTTTGTGTGTTTAATATTAAAATGTGAGCTGGTTCTACTTCTTTTATAATTT
CTTGATTCCCTATGTCTTTAGTTTTAAAATTGGCAGTTTCCATCTTATGTATGTTATTGAGACATTCAGT
TTTAATATTACCTCTGATTGCCATTGCATTGTCGCAGATATGGTATTTATATATCTTGTTATATTTGTTG
GAAAAGTAGTAAAAAACATGCCATATAGTTAGGTATATTTATATATTTATATTTATATTTCATTTATGGG
TAATGGGACAATGTGTGTGAACTTTTAGTAATTTTGTTTGAATGCAGGGATTCTTATTCTAAAGTTTATC
TTAATTCCAATCATGAAAGTATCTAATTCTAACATTTGAAATATGTGTTTGTCTGACATTTCCCGTAACT
CCGGGTCGTTTAATTCTTGTCTGAGAATTCGTAATCATGGTCATAGCTGTTTCCTGTGTGAAATTGTTAT
CCGCTCACAATTCCACACAACATACGAGCCGGAAGCATAAAGTGTAAAGCCTGGGGTGCCTAATGAGTGA
GCTAACTCACATTAATTGCGTTGCGCTCACTGCCCGCTTTCCAGTCGGGAAACCTGTCGTGCCAGCTGCA
TTAATGAATCGGCCAACGCGCGGGGAGAGGCGGTTTGCGTATTGGGCGCTCTTCCGCTTCCTCGCTCACT
GACTCGCTGCGCTCGGTCGTTCGGCTGCGGCGAGCGGTATCAGCTCACTCAAAGGCGGTAATACGGT
