>Addgene plasmid #160292 | SGyA | depositor partial sequence | sequence record 310411 | hSpCas9
GACAAGAAGTACAGCATCGGCCTGGACATCGGCACCAACTCTGTGGGCTGGGCCGTGATCACCGACGAGT
ACAAGGTGCCCAGCAAGAAATTCAAGGTGCTGGGCAACACCGACCGGCACAGCATCAAGAAGAACCTGAT
CGGAGCCCTGCTGTTCGACAGCGGCGAAACAGCCGAGGCCACCCGGCTGAAGAGAACCGCCAGAAGAAGA
TACACCAGACGGAAGAACCGGATCTGCTATCTGCAAGAGATCTTCAGCAACGAGATGGCCAAGGTGGACG
ACAGCTTCTTCCACAGACTGGAAGAGTCCTTCCTGGTGGAAGAGGATAAGAAGCACGAGCGGCACCCCAT
CTTCGGCAACATCGTGGACGAGGTGGCCTACCACGAGAAGTACCCCACCATCTACCACCTGAGAAAGAAA
CTGGTGGACAGCACCGACAAGGCCGACCTGCGGCTGATCTATCTGGCCCTGGCCCACATGATCAAGTTCC
GGGGCCACTTCCTGATCGAGGGCGACCTGAACCCCGACAACAGCGACGTGGACAAGCTGTTCATCCAGCT
GGTGCAGACCTACAACCAGCTGTTCGAGGAAAACCCCATCAACGCCAGCGGCGTGGACGCCAAGGCCATC
CTGTCTGCCAGACTGAGCAAGAGCAGACGGCTGGAAAATCTGATCGCCCAGCTGCCCGGCGAGAAGAAGA
ATGGCCTGTTCGGAAACCTGATTGCCCTGAGCCTGGGCCTGACCCCCAACTTCAAGAGCAACTTCGACCT
GGCCGAGGATGCCAAACTGCAGCTGAGCAAGGACACCTACGACGACGACCTGGACAACCTGCTGGCCCAG
ATCGGCGACCAGTACGCCGACCTGTTTCTGGCCGCCAAGAACCTGTCCGACGCCATCCTGCTGAGCGACA
TCCTGAGAGTGAACACCGAGATCACCAAGGCCCCCCTGAGCGCCTCTATGATCAAGAGATACGACGAGCA
CCACCAGGACCTGACCCTGCTGAAAGCTCTCGTGCGGCAGCAGCTGCCTGAGAAGTACAAAGAGATTTTC
TTCGACCAGAGCAAGAACGGCTACGCCGGCTACATTGACGGCGGAGCCAGCCAGGAAGAGTTCTACAAGT
TCATCAAGCCCATCCTGGAAAAGATGGACGGCACCGAGGAACTGCTCGTGAAGCTGAACAGAGAGGACCT
GCTGCGGAAGCAGCGGACCTTCGACAACGGCAGCATCCCCCACCAGATCCACCTGGGAGAGCTGCACGCC
ATTCTGCGGCGGCAGGAAGATTTTTACCCATTCCTGAAGGACAACCGGGAAAAGATCGAGAAGATCCTGA
CCTTCCGCATCCCCTACTACGTGGGCCCTCTGGCCAGGGGAAACAGCAGATTCGCCTGGATGACCAGAAA
GAGCGAGGAAACCATCACCCCCTGGAACTTCGAGGAAGTGGTGGACAAGGGCGCTTCCGCCCAGAGCTTC
ATCGAGCGGATGACCAACTTCGATAAGAACCTGCCCAACGAGAAGGTGCTGCCCAAGCACAGCCTGCTGT
ACGAGTACTTCACCGTGTATAACGAGCTGACCAAAGTGAAATACGTGACCGAGGGAATGAGAAAGCCCGC
CTTCCTGAGCGGCGAGCAGAAAAAGGCCATCGTGGACCTGCTGTTCAAGACCAACCGGAAAGTGACCGTG
AAGCAGCTGAAAGAGGACTACTTCAAGAAAATCGAGTGCTTCGACTCCGTGGAAATCTCCGGCGTGGAAG
ATCGGTTCAACGCCTCCCTGGGCACATACCACGATCTGCTGAAAATTATCAAGGACAAGGACTTCCTGGA
CAATGAGGAAAACGAGGACATTCTGGAAGATATCGTGCTGACCCTGACACTGTTTGAGGACAGAGAGATG
ATCGAGGAACGGCTGAAAACCTATGCCCACCTGTTCGACGACAAAGTGATGAAGCAGCTGAAGCGGCGGA
GATACACCGGCTGGGGCAGGCTGAGCCGGAAGCTGATCAACGGCATCCGGGACAAGCAGTCCGGCAAGAC
AATCCTGGATTTCCTGAAGTCCGACGGCTTCGCCAACAGAAACTTCATGCAGCTGATCCACGACGACAGC
CTGACCTTTAAAGAGGACATCCAGAAAGCCCAGGTGTCCGGCCAGGGCGATAGCCTGCACGAGCACATTG
CCAATCTGGCCGGCAGCCCCGCCATTAAGAAGGGCATCCTGCAGACAGTGAAGGTGGTGGACGAGCTCGT
GAAAGTGATGGGCCGGCACAAGCCCGAGAACATCGTGATCGAAATGGCCAGAGAGAACCAGACCACCCAG
AAGGGACAGAAGAACAGCCGCGAGAGAATGAAGCGGATCGAAGAGGGCATCAAAGAGCTGGGCAGCCAGA
TCCTGAAAGAACACCCCGTGGAAAACACCCAGCTGCAGAACGAGAAGCTGTACCTGTACTACCTGCAGAA
TGGGCGGGATATGTACGTGGACCAGGAACTGGACATCAACCGGCTGTCCGACTACGATGTGGACCATATC
GTGCCTCAGAGCTTTCTGAAGGACGACTCCATCGACAACAAGGTGCTGACCAGAAGCGACAAGAACCGGG
GCAAGAGCGACAACGTGCCCTCCGAAGAGGTCGTGAAGAAGATGAAGAACTACTGGCGGCAGCTGCTGAA
CGCCAAGCTGATTACCCAGAGAAAGTTCGACAATCTGACCAAGGCCGAGAGAGGCGGCCTGAGCGAACTG
GATAAGGCCGGCTTCATCAAGAGACAGCTGGTGGAAACCCGGCAGATCACAAAGCACGTGGCACAGATCC
TGGACTCCCGGATGAACACTAAGTACGACGAGAATGACAAGCTGATCCGGGAAGTGAAAGTGATCACCCT
GAAGTCCAAGCTGGTGTCCGATTTCCGGAAGGATTTCCAGTTTTACAAAGTGCGCGAGATCAACAACTAC
CACCACGCCCACGACGCCTACCTGAACGCCGTCGTGGGAACCGCCCTGATCAAAAAGTACCCTAAGCTGG
AAAGCGAGTTCGTGTACGGCGACTACAAGGTGTACGACGTGCGGAAGATGATCGCCAAGAGCGAGCAGGA
AATCGGCAAGGCTACCGCCAAGTACTTCTTCTACAGCAACATCATGAACTTTTTCAAGACCGAGATTACC
CTGGCCAACGGCGAGATCCGGAAGCGGCCTCTGATCGAGACAAACGGCGAAACCGGGGAGATCGTGTGGG
ATAAGGGCCGGGATTTTGCCACCGTGCGGAAAGTGCTGAGCATGCCCCAAGTGAATATCGTGAAAAAGAC
CGAGGTGCAGACAGGCGGCTTCAGCAAAGAGTCTATCCTGCCCAAGAGGAACAGCGATAAGCTGATCGCC
AGAAAGAAGGACTGGGACCCTAAGAAGTACGGCGGCTTCGACAGCCCCACCGTGGCCTATTCTGTGCTGG
TGGTGGCCAAAGTGGAAAAGGGCAAGTCCAAGAAACTGAAGAGTGTGAAAGAGCTGCTGGGGATCACCAT
CATGGAAAGAAGCAGCTTCGAGAAGAATCCCATCGACTTTCTGGAAGCCAAGGGCTACAAAGAAGTGAAA
AAGGACCTGATCATCAAGCTGCCTAAGTACTCCCTGTTCGAGCTGGAAAACGGCCGGAAGAGAATGCTGG
CCTCTGCCGGCGAACTGCAGAAGGGAAACGAACTGGCCCTGCCCTCCAAATATGTGAACTTCCTGTACCT
GGCCAGCCACTATGAGAAGCTGAAGGGCTCCCCCGAGGATAATGAGCAGAAACAGCTGTTTGTGGAACAG
CACAAGCACTACCTGGACGAGATCATCGAGCAGATCAGCGAGTTCTCCAAGAGAGTGATCCTGGCCGACG
CTAATCTGGACAAAGTGCTGTCCGCCTACAACAAGCACCGGGATAAGCCCATCAGAGAGCAGGCCGAGAA
TATCATCCACCTGTTTACCCTGACCAATCTGGGAGCCCCTGCCGCCTTCAAGTACTTTGACACCACCATC
GACCGGAAGAGGTACACCAGCACCAAAGAGGTGCTGGACGCCACCCTGATCCACCAGAGCATCACCGGCC
TGTACGAGACACGGATCGACCTGTCTCAGCTGGGAGGCGAC
