>Addgene plasmid #160292 | SGyA | depositor partial sequence | sequence record 310412 | tdTomato
ATGGTGAGCAAGGGCGAGGAGGTCATCAAAGAGTTCATGCGCTTCAAGGTGCGCATGGAGGGCTCCATGA
ACGGCCACGAGTTCGAGATCGAGGGCGAGGGCGAGGGCCGCCCCTACGAGGGCACCCAGACCGCCAAGCT
GAAGGTGACCAAGGGCGGCCCCCTGCCCTTCGCCTGGGACATCCTGTCCCCCCAGTTCATGTACGGCTCC
AAGGCGTACGTGAAGCACCCCGCCGACATCCCCGATTACAAGAAGCTGTCCTTCCCCGAGGGCTTCAAGT
GGGAGCGCGTGATGAACTTCGAGGACGGCGGTCTGGTGACCGTGACCCAGGACTCCTCCCTGCAGGACGG
CACGCTGATCTACAAGGTGAAGATGCGCGGCACCAACTTCCCCCCCGACGGCCCCGTAATGCAGAAGAAG
ACCATGGGCTGGGAGGCCTCCACCGAGCGCCTGTACCCCCGCGACGGCGTGCTGAAGGGCGAGATCCACC
AGGCCCTGAAGCTGAAGGACGGCGGCCACTACCTGGTGGAGTTCAAGACCATCTACATGGCCAAGAAGCC
CGTGCAACTGCCCGGCTACTACTACGTGGACACCAAGCTGGACATCACCTCCCACAACGAGGACTACACC
ATCGTGGAACAGTACGAGCGCTCCGAGGGCCGCCACCACCTGTTCCTGGGGCATGGCACCGGCAGCACCG
GCAGCGGCAGCTCCGGCACCGCCTCCTCCGAGGACAACAACATGGCCGTTATCAAGGAATTTATGCGCTT
CAAAGTTAGGATGGAGGGATCCATGAACGGACATGAGTTCGAGATCGAGGGAGAGGGCGAGGGACGCCCG
TATGAAGGCACACAAACAGCCAAACTCAAGGTCACCAAGGGCGGACCACTGCCCTTCGCCTGGGATATCC
TGAGTCCCCAGTTTATGTACGGCAGCAAGGCCTACGTTAAGCACCCCGCTGACATACCGGACTACAAAAA
GCTGTCCTTTCCGGAAGGCTTCAAGTGGGAGCGCGTGATGAATTTCGAAGACGGAGGACTGGTCACTGTG
ACCCAAGATAGCAGTTTGCAGGACGGTACACTGATCTATAAGGTTAAAATGCGCGGCACTAACTTTCCGC
CAGATGGCCCAGTGATGCAGAAGAAGACCATGGGTTGGGAGGCATCCACCGAACGTCTGTACCCTCGAGA
CGGAGTGCTCAAGGGCGAGATCCATCAGGCCCTCAAACTGAAAGATGGTGGTCACTACCTGGTCGAATTT
AAGACCATTTACATGGCCAAGAAGCCGGTTCAGCTGCCCGGATATTATTATGTGGATACGAAACTGGATA
TAACTTCGCATAACGAAGACTACACCATTGTCGAGCAGTATGAGCGCAGCGAAGGCCGACATCACCTGTT
CCTCTACGGCATGGACGAGCTGTACAAGTAGG
