>Addgene plasmid #160292 | SGyA | depositor partial sequence | sequence record 310413 | CTCF insulator
CCTTGCAGCGCCACCTGGCCGCGAAGAGTTCCATTCTCTGCTTCGAAGTACGAAGAGAGAAAGAGTACTT
TAAATTTCCACATTCCCGCCTTGCAGCGCCACCTGGCCTTGGTAATGTAGAACTAGGAAGGAAAGCACCA
ACACAAGATGTCGCTCTCCGACGATGGACATGTCGCGTAAAAAATGTTCGATAACTTTCAATGGTTCGAT
TGAACAGACAATAAGTGTATTTAAGACACCAGTTCTTATATTCAAAAATCCTAACAACTCACACCTTGCA
GCGCCACCTGGCCCTAGAGATCCACCAA
