>Addgene plasmid #160292 | SGyA | depositor partial sequence | sequence record 310414 | Gypsy insulator
TTGGCCACGTAATAAGTGTGCGTTGAATTTATTCGCAAAAACATTGCATATTTTCGGCAAAGTAAAATTT
TGTTGCATACCTTATCAAAAAATAAGTGCTGCATACTTTTTAGAGAAACCAAATAATTTTTTATTGCATA
CCCGTTTTTAATAAAATACATTGCATACCCTCTTTTAATAAAAAATATTGCATACTTTGACGAAACAAAT
TTTCGTTGCATACCCAATAAAAGATTATTATATTGCATACCCGTTTTTAATAAAATACATTGCATACCCT
CTTTTAATAAAAAATATTGCATACGTTGACGAAACAAATTTTCGTTGCATACCCAATAAAAGATTATTAT
ATTGCATACCTTTTCTTGCCATACCATTTAGCCGATCAATTGTGCTCGGCAACAGTATATTTGTGGTGTG
CCAACCAACAAC
